Addgene plasmid #166757: His6-TEV-mCerulean3-pBluescript
Purpose: For purification of mCerulean3 fluorophore
Depositing lab: David Andrews. Depositing organization: Sunnybrook Research Institute. Publication: Efficacy and specificity of inhibitors of BCL-2 family protein interactions assessed by affinity measurements in live cells. Osterlund EJ, Hirmiz N, Pemberton JM, Nougarede A, Liu Q, Leber B, Fang Q, Andrews DW. Sci Adv. 2022 Apr 22;8(16):eabm7375. doi: 10.1126/sciadv.abm7375. Epub 2022 Apr 20. PubMed 35442739.
Backbone
  Vector backbone: pBluescript
  Vector type: Bacterial Expression
Growth in bacteria
  Bacterial resistance: Ampicillin, 100 μg/mL
  Growth temperature: 37°C
  Growth strain: DH5alpha
  Copy number: High Copy
Gene/Insert
  Gene/Insert name: mCerulean3
  Species: Synthetic
  Promoter: T7
  Tag / fusion protein: 6x Histidine tag, and TEV protease site (N terminal on backbone)
  Cloning method: Restriction Enzyme; 5′ cloning site Unknown (unknown if destroyed); 3′ cloning site Unknown (unknown if destroyed)
  Sequencing primers: 5′ TAATACGACTCACTATAGGG; 3′ GCAATTAACCCTCACTAAAGG
Resource information
  A portion of this plasmid was derived from a plasmid made by: mCerulean3 received from Mark Rizzo PMID: 21479270 and cloned into this plasmid
Terms and licenses: Academic/Nonprofit Terms; Industry Terms: Not Available to Industry
Depositor comments: Plasmid can be used to express mCerulean3 fluorophore in bacteria. We used E.coli BL21-AI (Arabinose induction) for protein production, induced 5h at 30oC. Purify protein via Nickel column chromatography. When compared with mCerulean, the mCerulean3 fluorophore contains the following mutations: T66S, S146H, D147G, K167G, I168L, R169N and H170C.
How to cite: His6-TEV-mCerulean3-pBluescript was a gift from David Andrews (Addgene plasmid # 166757 ; http://n2t.net/addgene:166757 ; RRID:Addgene_166757)
