[The description below was written by a language model from this plasmid's Addgene catalogue record and pLannotate feature annotations shown in this document.]
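Description:
His6-TEV-mCerulean3-pBluescript is a small (about 3.8 kb) bacterial expression plasmid built on the pBluescript phagemid backbone and intended for producing and purifying the cyan fluorescent protein mCerulean3. It is maintained at high copy number in E. coli through a ColE1/pUC-type origin and selected with ampicillin via the β-lactamase gene and its native promoter. The backbone also carries an f1 origin, which allows single-stranded DNA production with helper phage, along with remnants of the pBluescript lacZα region, the lac promoter/operator and CAP site, and a short lacI fragment. These are vestigial here, since the insert interrupts the multiple cloning site.

The expression cassette is driven by the T7 promoter, followed by a fragment of the cloning site and the efficient ribosome binding site from phage T7 gene 10. The mCerulean3 coding sequence lies downstream. According to the catalogue record it is preceded by an N-terminal six-histidine tag and a TEV protease cleavage site; these are not individually annotated in the feature table, but there is an unannotated gap between the RBS and the fluorophore coding sequence that could hold them. A T3 promoter sits on the opposite strand beyond the insert. Because transcription depends on T7 RNA polymerase, protein production requires a host that supplies it; the depositors used an arabinose-inducible BL21-AI strain. The His tag allows capture on a nickel column, and the TEV site should allow the tag to be removed afterwards. The record notes that mCerulean3 differs from mCerulean by the substitutions T66S, S146H, D147G, K167G, I168L, R169N and H170C. The restriction sites used for cloning are not stated.
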