Features (pLannotate 1.2.2; 15 found; start..end, strand, type, name):
     37..465     -  rep_origin     f1 ori (sequence partly withheld): f1 bacteriophage origin of replication; arrow indicates direction of (+) strand synthesis
    470..627     -  CDS            lacZα (fragment): LacZα fragment of β-galactosidase; lacZ fragment
    630..648     +  promoter       T7 promoter: promoter for bacteriophage T7 RNA polymerase
    657..687     +  misc_feature   MCS (fragment): pBluescript multiple cloning site
    693..715     +  RBS            RBS: efficient ribosome binding site from bacteriophage T7 gene 10 (Olins and Rangwala, 1989)
    795..1511    +  CDS            mCerulean3: mCerulean3 is a basic (constitutively fluorescent) cyan fluorescent protein published in 2011, derived from Aequorea victoria. It is reported to be a somewhat slowly-maturing monomer with very low acid sensitivity.
   1540..1566    +  misc_feature   MCS (fragment): pBluescript multiple cloning site
   1578..1596    -  promoter       T3 promoter: promoter for bacteriophage T3 RNA polymerase
   1641..1657    -  protein_bind   lac operator: The lac repressor binds to the lac operator to inhibit transcription in E. coli. This inhibition can be relieved by adding lactose or isopropyl-β-D-thiogalactopyranoside (IPTG). lac repressor encoded by lacI
   1665..1695    -  promoter       lac promoter: promoter for the E. coli lac operon
   1710..1731    -  protein_bind   CAP binding site: CAP binding activates transcription in the presence of cAMP. E. coli catabolite activator protein
   1744..1836    -  CDS            lacI (fragment): lac repressor; lacI; The lac repressor binds to the lac operator to inhibit transcription in E. coli. This inhibition can be relieved by adding lactose or isopropyl-β-D-thiogalactopyranoside (IPTG).
   2019..2607    -  rep_origin     ori: high-copy-number ColE1/pMB1/pBR322/pUC origin of replication
   2778..3638    -  CDS            AmpR: β-lactamase; bla; confers resistance to ampicillin, carbenicillin, and related antibiotics
   3639..3743    -  promoter       AmpR promoter: bla
>Addgene plasmid #166757 | His6-TEV-mCerulean3-pBluescript | addgene full sequence | sequence record 328839 | Addgene NGS Result
GTGCCACCTAAATTGTAAGCGTTAATATTTTGTTAAAATTCGCGTTAAATTTTTGTTAAATCAGCTCATT
TTTTAACCAATAGGCCGAAATCGGCAAAATCCCTTATAAATCAAAAGAATAGACCGAGATAGGGT
[37 nt withheld, positions 136-172]
AAAGAACGTGGACTCCAACGTCAAAGG
[49 nt withheld, positions 200-248]
T
[91 nt withheld, positions 250-340]
G
[124 nt withheld, positions 342-465]
CCCATTCGCCATTCAGGCTGCGCAACTGTTGGGAAGGGCGATCGGTGCGGGCCTCTTCGCTATTACGCCA
GCTGGCGAAAGGGGGATGTGCTGCAAGGCGATTAAGTTGGGTAACGCCAGGGTTTTCCCAGTCACGACGT
TGTAAAACGACGGCCAGTGAATTGTAATACGACTCACTATAGGGCGAATTGGAGCTCCACCGCGGTGGCG
GCCGCTCTAGAAATAATTTTGTTTAACTTTAAGAAGGAGATATAACCATGCATCACCACCACCATCACGG
CGGCAGCGGCGGTACGGGCGGTAGCGAGAACTTATACTTTCAAGGCACCATGGTGAGCAAGGGCGAGGAG
CTGTTCACCGGGGTGGTGCCCATCCTGGTCGAGCTGGACGGCGACGTAAACGGCCACAAGTTCAGCGTGT
CCGGCGAGGGCGAGGGCGATGCCACCTACGGCAAGCTGACCCTGAAGTTCATCTGCACCACCGGCAAGCT
GCCCGTGCCCTGGCCCACCCTCGTGACCACCCTGAGCTGGGGCGTGCAGTGCTTCGCCCGCTACCCCGAC
CACATGAAGCAGCACGACTTCTTCAAGTCCGCCATGCCCGAAGGCTACGTCCAGGAGCGCACCATCTTCT
TCAAGGACGACGGCAACTACAAGACCCGCGCCGAGGTGAAGTTCGAGGGCGACACCCTGGTGAACCGCAT
CGAGCTGAAGGGCATCGACTTCAAGGAGGACGGCAACATCCTGGGGCACAAGCTGGAGTACAACGCCATC
CACGGCAACGTCTATATCACCGCCGACAAGCAGAAGAACGGCATCAAGGCCAACTTCGGCCTCAACTGCA
ACATCGAGGACGGCAGCGTGCAGCTCGCCGACCACTACCAGCAGAACACCCCCATCGGCGACGGCCCCGT
GCTGCTGCCCGACAACCACTACCTGAGCACCCAGTCCAAGCTGAGCAAAGACCCCAACGAGAAGCGCGAT
CACATGGTCCTGCTGGAGTTCGTGACCGCCGCCGGGATCACTCTCGGCATGGACGAGCTGTACAAGTAAG
GACTCAGATCCACGCGTATCGATTGTCGACCTCGAGGGGGGGCCCGGTACCAGCTTTTGTTCCCTTTAGT
GAGGGTTAATTTCGAGCTTGGCGTAATCATGGTCATAGCTGTTTCCTGTGTGAAATTGTTATCCGCTCAC
AATTCCACACAACATACGAGCCGGAAGCATAAAGTGTAAAGCCTGGGGTGCCTAATGAGTGAGCTAACTC
ACATTAATTGCGTTGCGCTCACTGCCCGCTTTCCAGTCGGGAAACCTGTCGTGCCAGCTGCATTAATGAA
TCGGCCAACGCGCGGGGAGAGGCGGTTTGCGTATTGGGCGCTCTTCCGCTTCCTCGCTCACTGACTCGCT
GCGCTCGGTCGTTCGGCTGCGGCGAGCGGTATCAGCTCACTCAAAGGCGGTAATACGGTTATCCACAGAA
TCAGGGGATAACGCAGGAAAGAACATGTGAGCAAAAGGCCAGCAAAAGGCCAGGAACCGTAAAAAGGCCG
CGTTGCTGGCGTTTTTCCATAGGCTCCGCCCCCCTGACGAGCATCACAAAAATCGACGCTCAAGTCAGAG
GTGGCGAAACCCGACAGGACTATAAAGATACCAGGCGTTTCCCCCTGGAAGCTCCCTCGTGCGCTCTCCT
GTTCCGACCCTGCCGCTTACCGGATACCTGTCCGCCTTTCTCCCTTCGGGAAGCGTGGCGCTTTCTCATA
GCTCACGCTGTAGGTATCTCAGTTCGGTGTAGGTCGTTCGCTCCAAGCTGGGCTGTGTGCACGAACCCCC
CGTTCAGCCCGACCGCTGCGCCTTATCCGGTAACTATCGTCTTGAGTCCAACCCGGTAAGACACGACTTA
TCGCCACTGGCAGCAGCCACTGGTAACAGGATTAGCAGAGCGAGGTATGTAGGCGGTGCTACAGAGTTCT
TGAAGTGGTGGCCTAACTACGGCTACACTAGAAGAACAGTATTTGGTATCTGCGCTCTGCTGAAGCCAGT
TACCTTCGGAAAAAGAGTTGGTAGCTCTTGATCCGGCAAACAAACCACCGCTGGTAGCGGTGGTTTTTTT
GTTTGCAAGCAGCAGATTACGCGCAGAAAAAAAGGATCTCAAGAAGATCCTTTGATCTTTTCTACGGGGT
CTGACGCTCAGTGGAACGAAAACTCACGTTAAGGGATTTTGGTCATGAGATTATCAAAAAGGATCTTCAC
CTAGATCCTTTTAAATTAAAAATGAAGTTTTAAATCAATCTAAAGTATATATGAGTAAACTTGGTCTGAC
AGTTACCAATGCTTAATCAGTGAGGCACCTATCTCAGCGATCTGTCTATTTCGTTCATCCATAGTTGCCT
GACTCCCCGTCGTGTAGATAACTACGATACGGGAGGGCTTACCATCTGGCCCCAGTGCTGCAATGATACC
GCGAGACCCACGCTCACCGGCTCCAGATTTATCAGCAATAAACCAGCCAGCCGGAAGGGCCGAGCGCAGA
AGTGGTCCTGCAACTTTATCCGCCTCCATCCAGTCTATTAATTGTTGCCGGGAAGCTAGAGTAAGTAGTT
CGCCAGTTAATAGTTTGCGCAACGTTGTTGCCATTGCTACAGGCATCGTGGTGTCACGCTCGTCGTTTGG
TATGGCTTCATTCAGCTCCGGTTCCCAACGATCAAGGCGAGTTACATGATCCCCCATGTTGTGCAAAAAA
GCGGTTAGCTCCTTCGGTCCTCCGATCGTTGTCAGAAGTAAGTTGGCCGCAGTGTTATCACTCATGGTTA
TGGCAGCACTGCATAATTCTCTTACTGTCATGCCATCCGTAAGATGCTTTTCTGTGACTGGTGAGTACTC
AACCAAGTCATTCTGAGAATAGTGTATGCGGCGACCGAGTTGCTCTTGCCCGGCGTCAATACGGGATAAT
ACCGCGCCACATAGCAGAACTTTAAAAGTGCTCATCATTGGAAAACGTTCTTCGGGGCGAAAACTCTCAA
GGATCTTACCGCTGTTGAGATCCAGTTCGATGTAACCCACTCGTGCACCCAACTGATCTTCAGCATCTTT
TACTTTCACCAGCGTTTCTGGGTGAGCAAAAACAGGAAGGCAAAATGCCGCAAAAAAGGGAATAAGGGCG
ACACGGAAATGTTGAATACTCATACTCTTCCTTTTTCAATATTATTGAAGCATTTATCAGGGTTATTGTC
TCATGAGCGGATACATATTTGAATGTATTTAGAAAAATAAACAAATAGGGGTTCCGCGCACATTTCCCCG
AAAA
