>Addgene plasmid #166757 | His6-TEV-mCerulean3-pBluescript | depositor partial sequence | sequence record 323704 | 6x Histidine, followed by TEV protease site and Venus fluorophore
ATGCATCACCACCACCATCACGGCGGCAGCGGCGGTACGGGCGGTAGCGAGAACTTATACTTTCAAGGCA
CC
