>Addgene plasmid #166757 | His6-TEV-mCerulean3-pBluescript | depositor partial sequence | sequence record 323705 | mCerulean3
ATGGTGAGCAAGGGCGAGGAGCTGTTCACCGGGGTGGTGCCCATCCTGGTCGAGCTGGACGGCGACGTAA
ACGGCCACAAGTTCAGCGTGTCCGGCGAGGGCGAGGGCGATGCCACCTACGGCAAGCTGACCCTGAAGTT
CATCTGCACCACCGGCAAGCTGCCCGTGCCCTGGCCCACCCTCGTGACCACCCTGAGCTGGGGCGTGCAG
TGCTTCGCCCGCTACCCCGACCACATGAAGCAGCACGACTTCTTCAAGTCCGCCATGCCCGAAGGCTACG
TCCAGGAGCGCACCATCTTCTTCAAGGACGACGGCAACTACAAGACCCGCGCCGAGGTGAAGTTCGAGGG
CGACACCCTGGTGAACCGCATCGAGCTGAAGGGCATCGACTTCAAGGAGGACGGCAACATCCTGGGGCAC
AAGCTGGAGTACAACGCCATCCACGGCAACGTCTATATCACCGCCGACAAGCAGAAGAACGGCATCAAGG
CCAACTTCGGCCTCAACTGCAACATCGAGGACGGCAGCGTGCAGCTCGCCGACCACTACCAGCAGAACAC
CCCCATCGGCGACGGCCCCGTGCTGCTGCCCGACAACCACTACCTGAGCACCCAGTCCAAGCTGAGCAAA
GACCCCAACGAGAAGCGCGATCACATGGTCCTGCTGGAGTTCGTGACCGCCGCCGGGATCACTCTCGGCA
TGGACGAGCTGTACAAG
